Addgene plasmid #1716: pPD176.86
Purpose: (Empty Backbone)
Depositing lab: Andrew Fire. Depositing organization: Carnegie Institution for Science.
Backbone
  Vector backbone: Unknown
  Backbone size (bp): 5427
  Vector type: Worm Expression
Growth in bacteria
  Bacterial resistance: Ampicillin, 100 μg/mL
  Growth temperature: 37°C
  Growth strain: DH5alpha
  Copy number: High Copy
Gene/Insert
  Gene/Insert name: None
  Tag / fusion protein: IVSA, pes10UAS-270, pes10Tsa, T7p, gfpN, IVSR, gfpS65C, IVSS, IVST, gfpC, lacIN, lacIIVS1, lacIIVS2, let8583', decoy
  Cloning method: Restriction Enzyme
Terms and licenses: Academic/Nonprofit Terms; Industry Terms: Not Available to Industry
Depositor comments: See Fire Lab Vector Kit Documentation 2005. Fire Lab Miniprep Number pPD176.86, Ligation number L6660.
How to cite: pPD176.86 was a gift from Andrew Fire (Addgene plasmid # 1716 ; http://n2t.net/addgene:1716 ; RRID:Addgene_1716)
