[The description below was written by a language model from this plasmid's Addgene catalogue record and pLannotate feature annotations shown in this document.]
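Description:
pPD176.86 is a 5.4 kb worm expression vector from the Fire Lab Vector Kit (2005 documentation), catalogued as an empty backbone with no user-supplied insert. The parental backbone is listed as unknown, but the annotated features are those of a pUC-type plasmid: a high-copy ColE1/pMB1 origin, an ampicillin resistance gene (β-lactamase) with its own promoter, remnants of the lac promoter/operator region with CAP binding sites, and a fragment of the pUC18/19 multiple cloning site. It is propagated in E. coli under ampicillin selection.

The payload, as given by the depositor's module list and supported by the feature table, is a GFP–LacI fusion reading frame built for C. elegans. The segments named gfpN, gfpS65C and gfpC, interrupted by synthetic introns (IVSR, IVSS, IVST), correspond to the GFP-like coding region detected by the annotation software. The automated label "vsfGFP-9" is only a nearest-match call, whereas the record specifies the S65C variant. This region runs directly into lacI coding sequence, which appears as two fragments, consistent with the listed lacI introns (lacIIVS1, lacIIVS2). Upstream lie elements named for pes-10 (pes10UAS-270 and pes10Tsa, apparently upstream and transcription start regions of that gene), an additional intron (IVSA) and a T7 promoter fragment. The let-858 3' region follows the coding sequence, and a "decoy" segment is also listed. Introns of this kind are generally included in Fire vectors to improve expression in worms.

The record does not state an intended use. GFP–LacI fusions are generally used to visualise lac operator arrays in living cells, and the minimal pes-10 promoter region suggests a cassette into which regulatory sequences could be cloned by restriction enzymes, but these points are inferences rather than catalogued facts.
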