Features (pLannotate 1.2.2; 14 found; start..end, strand, type, name):
      1..30      -  misc_feature   MCS (fragment): pUC18/19 multiple cloning site
    454..471     -  promoter       T7 promoter (fragment): promoter for bacteriophage T7 RNA polymerase
    488..1405    +  CDS            vsfGFP-9 (fragment): vsfGFP-9 is a basic (constitutively fluorescent) green fluorescent protein published in 2015, derived from Aequorea victoria. It has low acid sensitivity.
   1397..2197    +  CDS            lacI (fragment): lac repressor; lacI; The lac repressor binds to the lac operator to inhibit transcription in E. coli. This inhibition can be relieved by adding lactose or isopropyl-β-D-thiogalactopyranoside (IPTG).
   2252..2512    +  CDS            lacI (fragment): lac repressor; lacI; The lac repressor binds to the lac operator to inhibit transcription in E. coli. This inhibition can be relieved by adding lactose or isopropyl-β-D-thiogalactopyranoside (IPTG).
   2615..2636    +  protein_bind   CAP binding site: CAP binding activates transcription in the presence of cAMP. E. coli catabolite activator protein
   2651..2669    +  promoter       lac promoter (fragment): promoter for the E. coli lac operon
   3173..3277    +  promoter       AmpR promoter: bla
   3278..4138    +  CDS            AmpR: β-lactamase; bla; confers resistance to ampicillin, carbenicillin, and related antibiotics
   4309..4897    +  rep_origin     ori: high-copy-number ColE1/pMB1/pBR322/pUC origin of replication
   5080..5172    +  CDS            lacI (fragment): lac repressor; lacI; The lac repressor binds to the lac operator to inhibit transcription in E. coli. This inhibition can be relieved by adding lactose or isopropyl-β-D-thiogalactopyranoside (IPTG).
   5185..5206    +  protein_bind   CAP binding site: CAP binding activates transcription in the presence of cAMP. E. coli catabolite activator protein
   5221..5251    +  promoter       lac promoter: promoter for the E. coli lac operon
   5259..5275    +  protein_bind   lac operator: The lac repressor binds to the lac operator to inhibit transcription in E. coli. This inhibition can be relieved by adding lactose or isopropyl-β-D-thiogalactopyranoside (IPTG). lac repressor encoded by lacI
>Addgene plasmid #1716 | pPD176.86 | depositor full sequence | sequence record 322 | Author sequence
AAGCTTGCATGCCTGCAGGTCGACTCTAGACCGCGGTTTTGGCGCGGATCCCCGGGATTGGCCAAAGGAC
CCAAAGGTATGTTTCGAATGATACTAACATAACATAGAACATTTTCAGGAGGACCCTTGGAGGGTACCTA
ATTTGATCGATAATATGTACATATTTTGTTATTCGTTCCGGTATCGTACCTCCACCTACCATAAATCCCA
TACCCTACATCTTTATCGATTTTTTGCAAATTACGAGCGTTGTAGGGGGCGGAGCGATAGGTCCTATAGG
TTTTGGTATATCATCATTCATTCATTCATTGGTACATTCATTTACCCACCTTCCTCTTTCTGAGCTTCTC
TGGAGTTCTGTGCTTCCTTTTTCCCTTATCTTTATACTGTAATTTTTAACTTTCAGGCATTGATTGGATC
CTATCGATTCGCGGCCGCTGTACACCCGGGTGCCCTATAGTGAGTCGTATTGGTACCGGTAGAAAAAATG
AGTAAAGGAGAAGAACTTTTCACTGGAGTTGTCCCAATTCTTGTTGAATTAGATGGTGATGTTAATGGGC
ACAAATTTTCTGTCAGTGGAGAGGGTGAAGGTGATGCAACATACGGAAAACTTACCCTTAAATTTATTTG
CACTACTGGAAAACTACCTGTTCCATGGGTAAGTTTAAACATATATATACTAACTAACCCTGATTATTTA
AATTTTCAGCCAACACTTGTCACTACTTTCTGTTATGGTGTTCAATGCTTCTCGAGATACCCAGATCATA
TGAAACAGCATGACTTTTTCAAGAGTGCCATGCCCGAAGGTTATGTACAGGAAAGAACTATATTTTTCAA
AGATGACGGGAACTACAAGACACGTAAGTTTAAACAGTTCGGTACTAACTAACCATACATATTTAAATTT
TCAGGTGCTGAAGTCAAGTTTGAAGGTGATACCCTTGTTAATAGAATCGAGTTAAAAGGTATTGATTTTA
AAGAAGATGGAAACATTCTTGGACACAAATTGGAATACAACTATAACTCACACAATGTATACATCATGGC
AGACAAACAAAAGAATGGAATCAAAGTTGTAAGTTTAAACATGATTTTACTAACTAACTAATCTGATTTA
AATTTTCAGAACTTCAAAATTAGACACAACATTGAAGATGGAAGCGTTCAACTAGCAGACCATTATCAAC
AAAATACTCCAATTGGCGATGGCCCTGTCCTTTTACCAGACAACCATTACCTGTCCACACAATCTGCCCT
TTCGAAAGATCCCAACGAAAAGAGAGACCACATGGTCCTTCTTGAGTTTGTAACAGCTGCTGGGATTACA
CATGGCATGGACGAACTATACAAAAGCCCACAAGCTTTGGAATTCCTGCAGCCCGGGGGATCCATGGTGA
AACCAGTAACGTTATACGATGTCGCAGAGTATGCCGGTGTCTCTTATCAGACCGTTTCCCGCGTGGTGAA
CCAGGCCAGCCACGTTTCTGCGAAAACGCGGGAAAAAGTGGAAGCGGCGATGGCGGAGCTGAATTACATT
CCCAACCGCGTGGCACAACAACTGGCGGGCAAACAGTCGTTGCTGATTGGCGTTGCCACCTCCAGTCTGG
CCCTGCACGCGCCGTCGCAAATTGTCGCGGCGATTAAATCTCGCGCCGATCAACTGGGTGCCAGCGTGGT
GGTGTCGATGGTAGAACGAAGCGGCGTCGAAGCCTGTAAAGCGGCGGTGCACAATCTTCTCGCGCAACGC
GTCAGTGGGCTGATCATTAACTATCCGCTGGATGACCAGGATGCCATTGCTGTGGAAGCTGCCTGCACTA
ATGTTCCGGCGTTATTTCTTGATGTCTCTGACCAGACACCCATCAACAGTATTATTTTCTCCCATGAAGA
CGGTACGCGACTGGGCGTGGAGCATCTGGTCGCATTGGGTCACCAGCAAATCGCGCTGTTAGCGGGCCCA
TTAAGTTCTGTCTCGGCGCGTCTGCGTCTGGCTGGCTGGCATAAATATCTCACTCGCAATCAAATTCAGC
CGATAGCGGAACGGGAAGGCGACTGGAGTGCCATGTCCGGTTTTCAACAAACCATGCAAATGCTGAATGA
GGGCATCGTTCCCACTGCGATGCTGGTTGCCAACGATCAGATGGCGCTGGGCGCAATGCGCGCCATTACC
GAGTCCGGGCTGCGCGTTGGTGCGGATGTAAGTTTAAACACCTTAATACTAACTAACTGTTATTATTTAA
ATTTTCAGATCTCGGTAGTGGGATACGACGATACCGAAGACAGCTCATGTTATATCCCGCCGTCAACCAC
CATCAAACAGGATTTTCGCCTGCTGGGGCAAACCAGCGTGGACCGCTTGCTGCAACTCTCTCAGGGCCAG
GCGGTGAAGGGCAATCAGCTGTTGCCCGTCTCACTGGTGAAAAGAAAAACCACCCTGGCGCCCAATACGC
AAACCGCCTCTCCCCGCGCGTTGGCCGATTCATTAATGCAGCTGGCACGACAGGTTTCCCGAAGCAGCCT
GAGGGTAAGTTTAAACGATGAATTACTAACTAACTTGCCAAATTTAAATTTTCAGCCTCCTAAGAAGAAG
AGGAAGGTTTGAGCGCAACGCAATTAATGTAAGTTAGCTCACTCATTAGGCACCCCAGGCTTTACACTTT
ATGCTTCCGACCTGCAGCCCGGATGATCGACGCCAACGTCGTTGAATTTTCAAATTTTAAATACTGAATA
TTTGTTTTTTTTCCTATTATTTATTTATTCTCTTTGTGTTTTTTTTCTTGCTTTCTAAAAAATTAATTCA
ATCCAAATCTAAACATTTTTTTTTCTCTTTCCGTCTCCCAATTCGTATTCCGCTCCTCTCATCTGAACAC
AATGTGCAAGTTTATTTATCTTCTCGCTTTCATTTCATTAGGACGTGGGGGGAATTGGTGGAAGGGGGAA
ACACACAAAAGGATGATGGAAATGAAATAAGGACACACAATATGCAACAACATTCAATTCAGAAATATGG
AGGAAGGTTTAAAAGAAAACATAAAAATATATAGAGGAGGAAGGAAAACTAGTAAAAAATAAGCAAAGAA
ATTAGGCGAACGATGAGAATTGTCCTCGCTTGGGCCCAAAAGGCCTTTTTTTTTTGGCGCCGACGTCAGG
TGGCACTTTTCGGGGAAATGTGCGCGGAACCCCTATTTGTTTATTTTTCTAAATACATTCAAATATGTAT
CCGCTCATGAGACAATAACCCTGATAAATGCTTCAATAATATTGAAAAAGGAAGAGTATGAGTATTCAAC
ATTTCCGTGTCGCCCTTATTCCCTTTTTTGCGGCATTTTGCCTTCCTGTTTTTGCTCACCCAGAAACGCT
GGTGAAAGTAAAAGATGCTGAAGATCAGTTGGGTGCACGAGTGGGTTACATCGAACTGGATCTCAACAGC
GGTAAGATCCTTGAGAGTTTTCGCCCCGAAGAACGTTTTCCAATGATGAGCACTTTTAAAGTTCTGCTAT
GTGGCGCGGTATTATCCCGTATTGACGCCGGGCAAGAGCAACTCGGTCGCCGCATACACTATTCTCAGAA
TGACTTGGTTGAGTACTCACCAGTCACAGAAAAGCATCTTACGGATGGCATGACAGTAAGAGAATTATGC
AGTGCTGCCATAACCATGAGTGATAACACTGCGGCCAACTTACTTCTGACAACGATCGGAGGACCGAAGG
AGCTAACCGCTTTTTTGCACAACATGGGGGATCATGTAACTCGCCTTGATCGTTGGGAACCGGAGCTGAA
TGAAGCCATACCAAACGACGAGCGTGACACCACGATGCCTGTAGCAATGGCAACAACGTTGCGCAAACTA
TTAACTGGCGAACTACTTACTCTAGCTTCCCGGCAACAATTAATAGACTGGATGGAGGCGGATAAAGTTG
CAGGACCACTTCTGCGCTCGGCCCTTCCGGCTGGCTGGTTTATTGCTGATAAATCTGGAGCCGGTGAGCG
TGGGTCTCGCGGTATCATTGCAGCACTGGGGCCAGATGGTAAGCCCTCCCGTATCGTAGTTATCTACACG
ACGGGGAGTCAGGCAACTATGGATGAACGAAATAGACAGATCGCTGAGATAGGTGCCTCACTGATTAAGC
ATTGGTAACTGTCAGACCAAGTTTACTCATATATACTTTAGATTGATTTAAAACTTCATTTTTAATTTAA
AAGGATCTAGGTGAAGATCCTTTTTGATAATCTCATGACCAAAATCCCTTAACGTGAGTTTTCGTTCCAC
TGAGCGTCAGACCCCGTAGAAAAGATCAAAGGATCTTCTTGAGATCCTTTTTTTCTGCGCGTAATCTGCT
GCTTGCAAACAAAAAAACCACCGCTACCAGCGGTGGTTTGTTTGCCGGATCAAGAGCTACCAACTCTTTT
TCCGAAGGTAACTGGCTTCAGCAGAGCGCAGATACCAAATACTGTCCTTCTAGTGTAGCCGTAGTTAGGC
CACCACTTCAAGAACTCTGTAGCACCGCCTACATACCTCGCTCTGCTAATCCTGTTACCAGTGGCTGCTG
CCAGTGGCGATAAGTCGTGTCTTACCGGGTTGGACTCAAGACGATAGTTACCGGATAAGGCGCAGCGGTC
GGGCTGAACGGGGGGTTCGTGCACACAGCCCAGCTTGGAGCGAACGACCTACACCGAACTGAGATACCTA
CAGCGTGAGCATTGAGAAAGCGCCACGCTTCCCGAAGGGAGAAAGGCGGACAGGTATCCGGTAAGCGGCA
GGGTCGGAACAGGAGAGCGCACGAGGGAGCTTCCAGGGGGAAACGCCTGGTATCTTTATAGTCCTGTCGG
GTTTCGCCACCTCTGACTTGAGCGTCGATTTTTGTGATGCTCGTCAGGGGGGCGGAGCCTATGGAAAAAC
GCCAGCAACGCGGCCTTTTTACGGTTCCTGGCCTTTTGCTGGCCTTTTGCTCACATGTTCTTTCCTGCGT
TATCCCCTGATTCTGTGGATAACCGTATTACCGCCTTTGAGTGAGCTGATACCGCTCGCCGCAGCCGAAC
GACCGAGCGCAGCGAGTCAGTGAGCGAGGAAGCGGAAGAGCGCCCAATACGCAAACCGCCTCTCCCCGCG
CGTTGGCCGATTCATTAATGCAGCTGGCACGACAGGTTTCCCGACTGGAAAGCGGGCAGTGAGCGCAACG
CAATTAATGTGAGTTAGCTCACTCATTAGGCACCCCAGGCTTTACACTTTATGCTTCCGGCTCGTATGTT
GTGTGGAATTGTGAGCGGATAACAATTTCACACAGGAAACAGCTATGACCATGATTACGCCAAGCTGTAA
GTTTAAACATGATCTTACTAACTAACTATTCTCATTTAAATTTTCAGAGCTTAAAAATGGCTGAAATCAC
TCACAACGATGGATACGCTAACAACTTGGAAATGAAAT
