>Addgene plasmid #1716 | pPD176.86 | addgene partial sequence | sequence record 16838 | 1716_m13reverse
ACTGATCTTACTAACTAACTATTCTCATTTAAATTTTCAGAGCTTAAAAATGGCTGANATCACTCACAAC
GATGGATACGCTAACAACTTGGAAATGAAATAAGCTTGCATGCCTGCAGGTCGACTCTAGACCGCGGTTT
TGGCGCGGATCCCCGGGATTGGCCAAAGGACCCAAAGGTATGTTTCGAATGATACTAACATAACATAGAA
CATTTTCAGGAGGACCCTTGGAGGGTACCTAATTTGATCGATAATATGTACATATTTTGTTATTCGTTCC
GGTATCGTACCTCCACCTACCATAAATCCCATACCCTACATCTTTATCGATTTTTTGCAAATTACGAGCG
TTGTAGGGGGCGGAGCGATAGGTCCTATAGGTTTTGGTATATCATCATTCATTCATTCATTGGTACATTC
ATTTACCCACCTTCCTCTTTCTGAGCTTCTCTGGAGTTCTGTGCTTCCTTTTTCCCTTATCTTTATACTG
TAATTTTTAACTTTCAGGCATTGATTGGATCCTATCGATTCGCGGCCGCTGTACACCCGGGTGCCCTATA
GTGAGTCGTATTGGTACCGGTAGAAAAAATGAGTAAAGGAGAAGAACTTTTCACTGGAGTTGTCCCAATT
CTTGTTGAATTAGATGGTGATGTTAATGGGCACAAATTTTCTGTCAGTGGAGAGGGTGAAGGTGATGCAA
CATACGGAAAACTTACCCTTAAATTTATTTGCACTACTGGAAAACTACCTGTTCCATGGGTAAGTTTAAA
CATATATATACTAACTAACCCTGATTATTTAAATTTTCAGCCAACACTTGTCACTACTTTCTGTTATGGT
GTTCAATGCTTCTCGAGATACCCAGATCATATGAAACAGCATGACTTTTTCAGAGTGCCATGNCCCGAAG
GTTATGTACAGGGAAAGAACTATATTTTTTTCAAAGATGACGGGGAACTACAAGAACACGNTAAGTTTAA
AACAGNTNCGGGAACTAACCTAACCATACATAATTTTAAATTTTNCAGGGGGCTGAAATCCAANTTTTGN
AANGGNGNANACCCCTTGGTTAAAAAAAATCCANGTTAAAAGGNTATTGGAATTTTNAAAGAAAAAAGGG
AAAACATTTCTTGGGANCCCAAATTGGGNAANACCACCTTATAACCNCCCCCCAAGGGGTNAACNNCCGG
GGCANAAAAANCAAAAAAAANGGGAANCCAAGNTTGTANGTTTAAAACANGGANTTTTNCCAACCAAACT
AANCCGNANTTTAATTTNCCAAANCTCCA
